Addgene plasmid #32637: pSADdeltaG-mCherry-Myc
Depositing lab: Edward Callaway. Depositing organization: Salk Institute for Biological Studies. Publication: New rabies virus variants for monitoring and manipulating activity and gene expression in defined neural circuits. Osakada F, Mori T, Cetin AH, Marshel JH, Virgen B, Callaway EM. Neuron. 2011 Aug 25;71(4):617-31. 10.1016/j.neuron.2011.07.005 PubMed 21867879.
Backbone
  Vector backbone: pSADdeltaG
  Backbone manufacturer: Addgene plasmid 32634
  Backbone size w/o insert (bp): 15428
  Vector type: Mammalian Expression ; Rabies virus
  Selectable markers: Neomycin (select with G418)
Growth in bacteria
  Bacterial resistance: Ampicillin, 100 μg/mL
  Growth temperature: 37°C
  Growth strain: DH5alpha
  Copy number: High Copy
Gene/Insert
  Gene/Insert name: mCherry
  Insert size (bp): 1000
  Promoter: CMV
  Tag / fusion protein: 6xMyc (C terminal on insert)
  Cloning method: Restriction Enzyme; 5′ cloning site NA (unknown if destroyed); 3′ cloning site NA (unknown if destroyed)
  Sequencing primers: 5′ CMV-F; 3′ BGH-rev
Terms and licenses: Academic/Nonprofit Terms; Industry Terms: Not Available to Industry
Depositor comments: The genes which replaced GFP in the pcDNA-SADdeltaG-GFP plasmid were amplified by PCR using plasmids encoding mCherry and primer pairs with BamHI and NheI/NotI sequences at the ends.
How to cite: pSADdeltaG-mCherry-Myc was a gift from Edward Callaway (Addgene plasmid # 32637 ; http://n2t.net/addgene:32637 ; RRID:Addgene_32637)
