[The description below was written by a language model from this plasmid's Addgene catalogue record.]
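Description:
pSADdeltaG-mCherry-Myc is a rabies virus genome plasmid built on the pSADdeltaG backbone, a roughly 15.4 kb mammalian expression vector that carries a cDNA copy of the SAD rabies strain genome from which the glycoprotein (G) gene has been deleted. It is maintained in E. coli as a high-copy plasmid under ampicillin selection, and the record also lists a neomycin marker allowing G418 selection in mammalian cells. The listed promoter is CMV, and the CMV-forward and BGH-reverse sequencing primers fit the pcDNA-type framework named in the depositor comments. No feature table is provided, so the exact arrangement of viral genes and any flanking processing elements is not stated in the record.

The payload is an approximately 1 kb insert encoding the red fluorescent protein mCherry with six Myc epitope repeats fused at its C terminus. According to the depositor, the coding sequence was PCR-amplified with restriction sites at its ends and used to replace GFP in the parental SADdeltaG-GFP plasmid, so the reporter should sit where GFP did in that parent. The Myc repeats provide an antibody handle for detecting the reporter in addition to its native fluorescence.

Plasmids of this type are generally used to recover G-deleted rabies virus from cDNA in cultured cells. Because the genome lacks G, the resulting virus cannot spread between cells unless glycoprotein is provided in trans, which is the basis of restricted trans-synaptic tracing. The associated publication describes rabies variants for monitoring and manipulating defined neural circuits, which fits use of this construct to label infected neurons in red.
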