>Addgene plasmid #32637 | pSADdeltaG-mCherry-Myc | addgene partial sequence | sequence record 38589 | CMV-F 5'-CGCAAATGGGCGGTAGGCGTG-3'
GAGCTCTCTGGCTACTAGAGAACCCACTGCTTACTGGCTTATCGAAATTAATACGACTCACTATAGGGAG
ACCCAAGCTGGCTAGCGTTTAAACGGGCCCTCTAGACTCGAGCGGCCGCCAGTGTGATGGATATCTGCAG
AATTCGCCCTTTTAAGCGTCTGATGAGTCCGTGAGGACGAAACCCGGAGTCCCGGGTCACGCTTAACAAC
CAGATCAAAGAAAAAACAGACATTGTCAATTGCAAAGCAAAAATGTAACACCCCTACAATGGATGCCGAC
AAGATTGTATTCAAAGTCAATAATCAGGTGGTCTCTTTGAAGCCTGAGATTATCGTGGATCAATATGAGT
ACAAGTACCCTGCCATCAAAGATTTGAAAAAGCCCTGTATAACCCTAGGAAAGGCTCCCGATTTAAATAA
AGCATACAAGTCAGTTTTGTCAGGCATGAGCGCCGCCAAACTTAATCCTGACGATGTATGTTCCTATTTG
GCAGCGGCAATGCAGTTTTTTGAGGGGACATGTCCGGAAGACTGGACCAGCTATGGAATTGTGATTGCAC
GAAAAGGAGATAAGATCACCCCAGGTTCTCTGGTGGAGATAAAACGTACTGATGTAGAAGGGAATTGGGC
TCTGACAGGAGGCATGGAACTGACAAGAGACCCCACTGTCCCTGAGCATGCGTCCTTAGTCGGTCTTCTC
TTGAGTCTGTATAGGTTGAGCAAAATATCCGGGCAAAACACTGGTAACTATAAGACAAACATTGCAGACA
GGATAGAGCAGATTTTTGAG
