>Addgene plasmid #32637 | pSADdeltaG-mCherry-Myc | addgene partial sequence | sequence record 38592 | mCherry-F 5'-ccccgtaatgcagaagaaga-3'
GGCGCCCTGAAGGGCGAGATCAAGCAGAGGCTGAAGCTGAAGGACGGCGGCCACTACGACGCTGAGGTCA
AGACCACCTACAAGGCCAAGAAGCCCGTGCAGCTGCCCGGCGCCTACAACGTCAACATCAAGTTGGACAT
CACCTCCCACAACGAGGACTACACCATCGTGGAACAGTACGAACGCGCCGAGGGCCGCCACTCCACCGGC
GGCATGGACGAGCTGTACAAGCATCGATTTAAAGCTATGGAGCAAAAGCTCATTTCTGAAGAGGACTTGA
ATGAAATGGAGCAAAAGCTCATTTCTGAAGAGGACTTGAATGAAATGGAGCAAAAGCTCATTTCTGAAGA
GGACTTGAATGAAATGGAGCAAAAGCTCATTTCTGAAGAGGACTTGAATGAAATGGAGCAAAAGCTCATT
TCTGAAGAGGACTTGAATGAAATGGAGAGCTTGGGCGACCTCACCATGGAGCAAAAGCTCATTTCTGAAG
AGGACTTGAATTAATTCTGCAGATATCCATCACACTGGCGGCCGACCCGCTAGCTTTTCAGTCGAGAAAA
AAACATTAGATCAGAAGAACAACTGGCAACACTTCTCAACCTGAGACTTACTTCAAGATGCTCGATCCTG
GAGAGGTCTATGATGACCCTATTGACCCAATCGAGTTAGAGGCTGAACCCAGAGGAACCCCCATTGTCCC
CAACATCTTGAGGAACTCTGACTACAATCTCAACTCTCCTTTGATAGAAGATCCTGCTAGACTAATGTTA
GAATGGTTAAAAACAGGGAATAGACCTTATCGGATGACTCTAACAGACAATTGCTCCAGGTCTTTCAGAG
TTTTGAAAGATTATTTCAAGAA
